Addgene plasmid #53285: pY2F
Purpose: Contains an Arabidopsis thaliana lcyE cDNA and produces an active lycopene epsilon-cyclase enzyme in E. coli. Use with pAC-BETA-At or pAC-BETAipi-At to produce alpha-carotene in E. coli.
Depositing lab: Francis X Cunningham Jr. Depositing organization: University of Maryland, College Park. Publication: A portfolio of plasmids for identification and analysis of carotenoid pathway enzymes: Adonis aestivalis as a case study. Cunningham FX Jr, Gantt E. Photosynth Res. 2007 May;92(2):245-59. Epub 2007 Jul 17. 10.1007/s11120-007-9210-0 PubMed 17634749.
Backbone
  Vector backbone: pBluescript SK-
  Backbone manufacturer: Stratagene
  Backbone size w/o insert (bp): 2958
  Total vector size (bp): 4884
  Modifications to backbone: A cDNA library plasmid referred to as y2 [Cunningham,F.X. Jr., Pogson,B., Sun,Z., McDonald,K.A., DellaPenna,D. and Gantt,E. (1996) Functional analysis of the beta and epsilon lycopene cyclase enzymes of Arabidopsis reveals a mechanism for control of cyclic carotenoid formation. Plant Cell 8, 1613-1626.] contained an Arabidopsis thaliana lcyE cDNA in the reverse orientation relative to the lac promoter of the cloning vector (pBluescript SK-). To improve expression, the cDNA was excised from plasmid y2 as an XhoI-SmaI fragment of 1.9 kB and ligated in pBluescript SK- that had been digested with XhoI, blunted with the Klenow enzyme and then digested with SalI. The resulting plasmid contained the cDNA in the forward orientation relative to the lac promoter.
  Vector type: Bacterial Expression
Growth in bacteria
  Bacterial resistance: Ampicillin, 100 μg/mL
  Growth temperature: 37°C
  Growth strain: XL1 Blue
  Growth instructions: When using together with plasmid pAC-BETA or pAC-BETAipi to produce alpha-carotene, grow liquid cultures at 28 degrees Celsius in darkness for 2-3 days , or grow on agar plates at room temperature for 3-7 days.
  Copy number: High Copy
Gene/Insert
  Gene/Insert name: lcyE (alt name: lycopene epsilon-cyclase)
  Species: A. thaliana (mustard weed)
  Insert size (bp): 1929
  GenBank ID: U50738.1
  Entrez Gene: LUT2 (a.k.a. AT5G57030, LUTEIN DEFICIENT 2, LYCOPENE EPSILON-CYCLASE)
  Promoter: lac
  Cloning method: Restriction Enzyme; 5′ cloning site SalI (destroyed during cloning); 3′ cloning site XhoI (not destroyed)
  Sequencing primers: 5′ M13pUC-rev; 3′ M13pUC-fwd
Terms and licenses: Academic/Nonprofit Terms; Industry Terms: Not Available to Industry
How to cite: pY2F was a gift from Francis X Cunningham Jr (Addgene plasmid # 53285 ; http://n2t.net/addgene:53285 ; RRID:Addgene_53285)
