[The description below was written by a language model from this plasmid's Addgene catalogue record and pLannotate feature annotations shown in this document.]
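Description:
pY2F is a high-copy bacterial expression plasmid built on pBluescript SK- that carries an Arabidopsis thaliana cDNA for lycopene epsilon-cyclase (lcyE, also known as LUT2). The 4.9 kb plasmid is propagated in E. coli through its ColE1/pUC-type origin and selected with ampicillin via the β-lactamase gene. It also retains the f1 phage origin typical of phagemid backbones. The roughly 1.9 kb cDNA sits in the multiple cloning site, interrupting the lacZα region, and is flanked by the T3 and T7 phage promoters of the parent vector.

The plasmid was derived from an earlier cDNA library clone, y2, in which the lcyE cDNA lay in the reverse orientation relative to the vector's lac promoter. To improve expression, the cDNA was excised and religated into fresh pBluescript SK- so that it now reads in the forward direction. The feature table confirms this layout: the CAP binding site, lac promoter and lac operator lie upstream of, and on the same strand as, the LUT2 coding sequence. Only a small fragment of lacI is present, so the plasmid itself does not supply a functional repressor.

The encoded enzyme adds a single epsilon ring to lycopene, yielding delta-carotene, and is required for lutein biosynthesis in plants. pY2F produces active enzyme in E. coli and is intended for functional complementation work. Co-transformed with a compatible carotenoid-pathway plasmid such as pAC-BETA-At or pAC-BETAipi-At, it allows the cells to accumulate alpha-carotene. It is part of a portfolio of plasmids for identifying and analysing carotenoid pathway enzymes.
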