Features (pLannotate 1.2.2; 15 found; start..end, strand, type, name):
     21..125     +  promoter       AmpR promoter: bla
    126..986     +  CDS            AmpR: β-lactamase; bla; confers resistance to ampicillin, carbenicillin, and related antibiotics
   1157..1745    +  rep_origin     ori: high-copy-number ColE1/pMB1/pBR322/pUC origin of replication
   1928..2020    +  CDS            lacI (fragment): lac repressor; lacI; The lac repressor binds to the lac operator to inhibit transcription in E. coli. This inhibition can be relieved by adding lactose or isopropyl-β-D-thiogalactopyranoside (IPTG).
   2033..2054    +  protein_bind   CAP binding site: CAP binding activates transcription in the presence of cAMP. E. coli catabolite activator protein
   2069..2099    +  promoter       lac promoter: promoter for the E. coli lac operon
   2107..2123    +  protein_bind   lac operator: The lac repressor binds to the lac operator to inhibit transcription in E. coli. This inhibition can be relieved by adding lactose or isopropyl-β-D-thiogalactopyranoside (IPTG). lac repressor encoded by lacI
   2168..2186    +  promoter       T3 promoter: promoter for bacteriophage T3 RNA polymerase
   2199..2284    +  misc_feature   MCS (fragment): pBluescript multiple cloning site
   2281..2318    -  misc_feature   MCS (fragment): pBluescript multiple cloning site
   2436..4007    +  CDS            LUT2: LCYE_ARATH - Experimental evidence at protein level: Swiss-Prot protein existence level 1. Involved in carotenoid biosynthesis. Catalyzes the single epsilon-cyclization reaction which converts lycopene to delta-carotene and neurosporene to alpha-zeacarotene (PubMed:8837512, PubMed:11226339). Required for lutein biosynthesis (PubMed:9789087). From Arabidopsis thaliana (Mouse-ear cress).
   4211..4232    +  misc_feature   MCS (fragment): pBluescript multiple cloning site
   4241..4259    -  promoter       T7 promoter: promoter for bacteriophage T7 RNA polymerase
   4262..4419    +  CDS            lacZα (fragment): LacZα fragment of β-galactosidase; lacZ fragment
   4450..4878    -  rep_origin     f1 ori (sequence partly withheld): f1 bacteriophage origin of replication; arrow indicates direction of (+) strand synthesis
>Addgene plasmid #53285 | pY2F | depositor full sequence | sequence record 99819 | pY2F sequence 4884 bps
GCACTTTTCGGGGAAATGTGCGCGGAACCCCTATTTGTTTATTTTTCTAAATACATTCAAATATGTATCC
GCTCATGAGACAATAACCCTGATAAATGCTTCAATAATATTGAAAAAGGAAGAGTATGAGTATTCAACAT
TTCCGTGTCGCCCTTATTCCCTTTTTTGCGGCATTTTGCCTTCCTGTTTTTGCTCACCCAGAAACGCTGG
TGAAAGTAAAAGATGCTGAAGATCAGTTGGGTGCACGAGTGGGTTACATCGAACTGGATCTCAACAGCGG
TAAGATCCTTGAGAGTTTTCGCCCCGAAGAACGTTTTCCAATGATGAGCACTTTTAAAGTTCTGCTATGT
GGCGCGGTATTATCCCGTATTGACGCCGGGCAAGAGCAACTCGGTCGCCGCATACACTATTCTCAGAATG
ACTTGGTTGAGTACTCACCAGTCACAGAAAAGCATCTTACGGATGGCATGACAGTAAGAGAATTATGCAG
TGCTGCCATAACCATGAGTGATAACACTGCGGCCAACTTACTTCTGACAACGATCGGAGGACCGAAGGAG
CTAACCGCTTTTTTGCACAACATGGGGGATCATGTAACTCGCCTTGATCGTTGGGAACCGGAGCTGAATG
AAGCCATACCAAACGACGAGCGTGACACCACGATGCCTGTAGCAATGGCAACAACGTTGCGCAAACTATT
AACTGGCGAACTACTTACTCTAGCTTCCCGGCAACAATTAATAGACTGGATGGAGGCGGATAAAGTTGCA
GGACCACTTCTGCGCTCGGCCCTTCCGGCTGGCTGGTTTATTGCTGATAAATCTGGAGCCGGTGAGCGTG
GGTCTCGCGGTATCATTGCAGCACTGGGGCCAGATGGTAAGCCCTCCCGTATCGTAGTTATCTACACGAC
GGGGAGTCAGGCAACTATGGATGAACGAAATAGACAGATCGCTGAGATAGGTGCCTCACTGATTAAGCAT
TGGTAACTGTCAGACCAAGTTTACTCATATATACTTTAGATTGATTTAAAACTTCATTTTTAATTTAAAA
GGATCTAGGTGAAGATCCTTTTTGATAATCTCATGACCAAAATCCCTTAACGTGAGTTTTCGTTCCACTG
AGCGTCAGACCCCGTAGAAAAGATCAAAGGATCTTCTTGAGATCCTTTTTTTCTGCGCGTAATCTGCTGC
TTGCAAACAAAAAAACCACCGCTACCAGCGGTGGTTTGTTTGCCGGATCAAGAGCTACCAACTCTTTTTC
CGAAGGTAACTGGCTTCAGCAGAGCGCAGATACCAAATACTGTCCTTCTAGTGTAGCCGTAGTTAGGCCA
CCACTTCAAGAACTCTGTAGCACCGCCTACATACCTCGCTCTGCTAATCCTGTTACCAGTGGCTGCTGCC
AGTGGCGATAAGTCGTGTCTTACCGGGTTGGACTCAAGACGATAGTTACCGGATAAGGCGCAGCGGTCGG
GCTGAACGGGGGGTTCGTGCACACAGCCCAGCTTGGAGCGAACGACCTACACCGAACTGAGATACCTACA
GCGTGAGCTATGAGAAAGCGCCACGCTTCCCGAAGGGAGAAAGGCGGACAGGTATCCGGTAAGCGGCAGG
GTCGGAACAGGAGAGCGCACGAGGGAGCTTCCAGGGGGAAACGCCTGGTATCTTTATAGTCCTGTCGGGT
TTCGCCACCTCTGACTTGAGCGTCGATTTTTGTGATGCTCGTCAGGGGGGCGGAGCCTATGGAAAAACGC
CAGCAACGCGGCCTTTTTACGGTTCCTGGCCTTTTGCTGGCCTTTTGCTCACATGTTCTTTCCTGCGTTA
TCCCCTGATTCTGTGGATAACCGTATTACCGCCTTTGAGTGAGCTGATACCGCTCGCCGCAGCCGAACGA
CCGAGCGCAGCGAGTCAGTGAGCGAGGAAGCGGAAGAGCGCCCAATACGCAAACCGCCTCTCCCCGCGCG
TTGGCCGATTCATTAATGCAGCTGGCACGACAGGTTTCCCGACTGGAAAGCGGGCAGTGAGCGCAACGCA
ATTAATGTGAGTTAGCTCACTCATTAGGCACCCCAGGCTTTACACTTTATGCTTCCGGCTCGTATGTTGT
GTGGAATTGTGAGCGGATAACAATTTCACACAGGAAACAGCTATGACCATGATTACGCCAAGCGCGCAAT
TAACCCTCACTAAAGGGAACAAAAGCTGGAGCTCCACCGCGGTGGCGGCCGCTCTAGAACTAGTGGATCC
CCCGGGCTGCAGGAATTCGATATCAAGCTTATCGATACCGTCGAGGTCGACGGTATCGATAAGCTTGATA
TCGAATTCGCGGCCGCTACAAAAGGAAATAATTAGATTCCTCTTTCTGCTTGCTATACCTTGATAGAACA
ATATAACAATGGTGTAAGTCTTCTCGCTGTATTCGAAATTATTTGGAGGAGGAAAATGGAGTGTGTTGGG
GCTAGGAATTTCGCAGCAATGGCGGTTTCAACATTTCCGTCATGGAGTTGTCGAAGGAAATTTCCAGTGG
TTAAGAGATACAGCTATAGGAATATTCGTTTCGGTTTGTGTAGTGTCAGAGCTAGCGGCGGCGGAAGTTC
CGGTAGTGAGAGTTGTGTAGCGGTGAGAGAAGATTTCGCTGACGAAGAAGATTTTGTGAAAGCTGGTGGT
TCTGAGATTCTATTTGTTCAAATGCAGCAGAACAAAGATATGGATGAACAGTCTAAGCTTGTTGATAAGT
TGCCTCCTATATCAATTGGTGATGGTGCTTTGGATCTAGTGGTTATTGGTTGTGGTCCTGCTGGTTTAGC
CTTGGCTGCAGAATCAGCTAAGCTTGGATTAAAAGTTGGACTCATTGGTCCAGATCTTCCTTTTACTAAC
AATTACGGTGTTTGGGAAGATGAATTCAATGATCTTGGGCTGCAAAAATGTATTGAGCATGTTTGGAGAG
AGACTATTGTGTATCTGGATGATGACAAGCCTATTACCATTGGCCGTGCTTATGGAAGAGTTAGTCGACG
TTTGCTCCATGAGGAGCTTTTGAGGAGGTGTGTCGAGTCAGGTGTCTCGTACCTTAGCTCGAAAGTTGAC
AGCATAACAGAAGCTTCTGATGGCCTTAGACTTGTTGCTTGTGACGACAATAACGTCATTCCCTGCAGGC
TTGCCACTGTTGCTTCTGGAGCAGCTTCGGGAAAGCTCTTGCAATACGAAGTTGGTGGACCTAGAGTCTG
TGTGCAAACTGCATACGGCGTGGAGGTTGAGGTGGAAAATAGTCCATATGATCCAGATCAAATGGTTTTC
ATGGATTACAGAGATTATACTAACGAGAAAGTTCGGAGCTTAGAAGCTGAGTATCCAACGTTTCTGTACG
CCATGCCTATGACAAAGTCAAGACTCTTCTTCGAGGAGACATGTTTGGCCTCAAAAGATGTCATGCCCTT
TGATTTGCTAAAAACGAAGCTCATGTTAAGATTAGATACACTCGGAATTCGAATTCTAAAGACTTACGAA
GAGGAGTGGTCCTATATCCCAGTTGGTGGTTCCTTGCCAAACACCGAACAAAAGAATCTCGCCTTTGGTG
CTGCCGCTAGCATGGTACATCCCGCAACAGGCTATTCAGTTGTGAGATCTTTGTCTGAAGCTCCAAAATA
TGCATCAGTCATCGCAGAGATACTAAGAGAAGAGACTACCAAACAGATCAACAGTAATATTTCAAGACAA
GCTTGGGATACTTTATGGCCACCAGAAAGGAAAAGACAGAGAGCATTCTTTCTCTTTGGTCTTGCACTCA
TAGTTCAATTCGATACCGAAGGCATTAGAAGCTTCTTCCGTACTTTCTTCCGCCTTCCAAAATGGATGTG
GCAAGGGTTTCTAGGATCAACATTAACATCAGGAGATCTCGTTCTCTTTGCTTTATACATGTTCGTCATT
TCACCAAACAATTTGAGAAAAGGTCTCATCAATCATCTCATCTCTGATCCAACCGGAGCAACCATGATAA
AAACCTATCTCAAAGTATGATTTACTTATCAACTCTTAGGTTTGTGTATATATATGTTGATTTATCTGAA
TAATCGATCAAAGAATGGTATGTGGGTTACTAGGAAGTTGGAAACAAACATGTATAGAATCTAAGGAGTG
ATCGAAATGGAGATGGAAACGAAAAGAAAAAAATCAGTCTTTGTTTTGTGGTTAGTGACGCGGCCGCGAA
TTCCTGCAGCCCTCGAGGGGGGGCCCGGTACCCAATTCGCCCTATAGTGAGTCGTATTACAATTCACTGG
CCGTCGTTTTACAACGTCGTGACTGGGAAAACCCTGGCGTTACCCAACTTAATCGCCTTGCAGCACATCC
CCCTTTCGCCAGCTGGCGTAATAGCGAAGAGGCCCGCACCGATCGCCCTTCCCAACAGTTGCGCAGCCTG
AATGGCGAATGGAAATTGTAAGCGTTAATATTTTGTTAAAATTCGCGTTAAATTTTTGTTAAATCAGCTC
ATTTTTTAACCAATAGGCCGAAATCGGCAAAATCCCTTATAAATCAAAAGAATAGACCGAGATAGGGT
[37 nt withheld, positions 4549-4585]
AAAGAACGTGGACTCCAACGTCAAAGG
[49 nt withheld, positions 4613-4661]
T
[91 nt withheld, positions 4663-4753]
G
[124 nt withheld, positions 4755-4878]
CAGGTG
