>Addgene plasmid #53285 | pY2F | addgene partial sequence | sequence record 104534 | M13-F20 5'-TGTAAAACGACGGCCAGT-3'
CCCCTCGAGGGCTGCAGGAATTCGCGGCCGCGTCACTAACCACAAAACAAAGACTGATTTTTTTCTTTTC
GTTTCCATCTCCATTTCGATCACTCCTTAGATTCTATACATGTTTGTTTCCAACTTCCTAGTAACCCACA
TACCATTCTTTGATCGATTATTCAGATAAATCAACATATATATACACAAACCTAAGAGTTGATAAGTAAA
TCATACTTTGAGATAGGTTTTTATCATGGTTGCTCCGGTTGGATCAGAGATGAGATGATTGATGAGACCT
TTTCTCAAATTGTTTGGTGAAATGACGAACATGTATAAAGCAAAGAGAACGAGATCTCCTGATGTTAATG
TTGATCCTAGAAACCCTTGCCACATCCATTTTGGAAGGCGGAAGAAAGTACGGAAGAAGCTTCTAATGCC
TTCGGTATCGAATTGAACTATGAGTGCAAGACCAAAGAGAAAGAATGCTCTCTGTCTTTTCCTTTCTGGT
GGCCATAAAGTATCCCAAGCTTGTCTTGAAATATTACTGTTGATCTGTTTGGTAGTCTCTTCTCTTAGTA
TCTCTGCGATGACTGATGCATATTTTGGAGCTTCAGACAAAGATCTCACAACTGAATAGCCTGTTGCGGG
ATGTACCATGCTAGCGGCAGCACCAAAGGCGAGATTCTTTTGTTCGGTGTTTGGCAAGGAACCACCAACT
GGGATATAGGACCACTCCTCTTCGTAAGTCTTTAGAATTCGAATTCCGAGTGTATCTAATCTTAACATGA
GCTTCGTTTTTAGCAAATCAAAGGGCATGACATCTTTTGAGGCCAAACATGTCTCCTCGAAGAAGAGTCT
TGACTTTGTCATAGGCATGGCGTACAGAAACGTTGGATACTCAGCTTCTAAGCTCCGAACTT
