>Addgene plasmid #53285 | pY2F | addgene partial sequence | sequence record 107914 | M13pUC-Rev 5'-AGCGGATAACAATTTCACACAGG-3'
AGCGCGCAATTAACCCTCACTAAAGGGAACAAAAGCTGGAGCTCCACCGCGGTGGCGGCCGCTCTAGAAC
TAGTGGATCCCCCGGGCTGCAGGAATTCGATATCAAGCTTATCGATACCGTCGAGGTCGACGGTATCGAT
AAGCTTGATATCGAATTCGCGGCCGCTACAAAAGGAAATAATTAGATTCCTCTTTCTGCTTGCTATACCT
TGATAGAACAATATAACAATGGTGTAAGTCTTCTCGCTGTATTCGAAATTATTTGGAGGAGGAAAATGGA
GTGTGTTGGGGCTAGGAATTTCGCAGCAATGGCGGTTTCAACATTTCCGTCATGGAGTTGTCGAAGGAAA
TTTCCAGTGGTTAAGAGATACAGCTATAGGAATATTCGTTTCGGTTTGTGTAGTGTCAGAGCTAGCGGCG
GCGGAAGTTCCGGTAGTGAGAGTTGTGTAGCGGTGAGAGAAGATTTCGCTGACGAAGAAGATTTTGTGAA
AGCTGGTGGTTCTGAGATTCTATTTGTTCAAATGCAGCAGAACAAAGATATGGATGAACAGTCTAAGCTT
GTTGATAAGTTGCCTCCTATATCAATTGGTGATGGTGCTTTGGATCTAGTGGTTATTGGTTGTGGTCCTG
CTGGTTTAGCCTTGGCTGCAGAATCAGCTAAGCTTGGATTAAAAGTTGGACTCATTGGTCCAGATCTTCC
TTTTACTAACAATTACGGTGTTTGGGAAGATGAATTCAATGATCTTGGGCTGCAAAAATGTATTGAGCAT
GTTTGGAGAGAGACTATTGTGTATCTGGATGATGACAAGCCTATTACCATTGGCCGTGCTTATGGAAGAG
TTAGTCGACGTT
